Addgene plasmid #8350: HA-FOXO3A S315A
Depositing lab: Michael Greenberg. Publication: Akt promotes cell survival by phosphorylating and inhibiting a Forkhead transcription factor. Brunet A, Bonni A, Zigmond MJ, Lin MZ, Juo P, Hu LS, Anderson MJ, Arden KC, Blenis J, Greenberg ME. Cell 1999 Mar 19;96(6):857-68. 10.1016/S0092-8674(00)80595-4 PubMed 10102273.
Backbone
  Vector backbone: pECE
  Backbone size w/o insert (bp): 2933
  Vector type: Mammalian Expression
Growth in bacteria
  Bacterial resistance: Ampicillin, 100 μg/mL
  Growth temperature: 37°C
  Growth strain: DH5alpha
  Copy number: High Copy
Gene/Insert
  Gene/Insert name: FOXO3a (alt names: FKHRL1; forkhead family)
  Species: H. sapiens (human)
  Insert size (bp): 2038
  Mutation: S315A
  Entrez Gene: FOXO3 (a.k.a. AF6q21, FKHRL1, FKHRL1P2, FOXO2, FOXO3A)
  Tag / fusion protein: HA (N terminal on insert)
  Cloning method: Restriction Enzyme; 5′ cloning site HindIII (not destroyed); 3′ cloning site XbaI (not destroyed)
  Sequencing primers: 5′ SV40pro-F
Terms and licenses: Academic/Nonprofit Terms; Industry Terms: Not Available to Industry
Depositor comments: See HA-FOXO3a WT for wild-type sequence and map.
How to cite: HA-FOXO3A S315A was a gift from Michael Greenberg (Addgene plasmid # 8350 ; http://n2t.net/addgene:8350 ; RRID:Addgene_8350)
