[The description below was written by a language model from this plasmid's Addgene catalogue record.]
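Description:
HA-FOXO3A S315A is a mammalian expression plasmid built on the pECE backbone (about 2.9 kb without insert) that carries a roughly 2.0 kb human FOXO3a cDNA, also known as FKHRL1, a member of the forkhead family of transcription factors. The insert was placed between HindIII and XbaI sites, both of which remain intact, so the coding region can be excised or transferred. The protein is fused at its N terminus to an HA epitope tag, which allows the exogenous protein to be detected or immunoprecipitated with anti-HA antibodies and distinguished from endogenous FOXO3. In bacteria the plasmid is maintained at high copy number under ampicillin selection. The record does not explicitly name the promoter, although the listed 5′ sequencing primer anneals in an SV40 promoter, suggesting SV40 promoter-driven expression. No mammalian selection marker is recorded, and no feature table is provided, so other backbone elements cannot be confirmed.

The defining feature is the S315A substitution, which replaces serine 315 with a non-phosphorylatable alanine. The associated publication concerns Akt promoting cell survival by phosphorylating and inhibiting a forkhead transcription factor, so this mutant is most naturally used as a single-site phosphorylation-deficient variant to test the contribution of this residue to kinase-dependent regulation of FOXO3a, typically alongside the wild-type HA-FOXO3a construct. The depositor refers users to that wild-type plasmid for the reference sequence and map. Typical applications would be transient transfection of mammalian cells to compare the phosphorylation, localisation, transcriptional activity or effects on cell survival of the mutant and wild-type proteins.
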