>Addgene plasmid #8350 | HA-FOXO3A S315A | addgene partial sequence | sequence record 17772 | 8350 with SV40pA-R
AAGTTAACAACAACAATTGCATTCATTTTATGTTTCAGGTTCAGGGGGAGGTGTGGGAGGTTTTTTAAAG
CAAGTAAAACCTCTACAGATGTGATATGGCTGATTATGATCATTACTTATCTAGAACTAGTGGATCCTTC
AGCCTGGCACCCAGCTCTGAGATGAGGCCTGCTTAGCACCAGTGAAGTTCCCCACGTTCAAACCAACAAC
ATTCTGTGTGGAGATGAGGGAATCAAAGTTAAAATCCAACCCATCAGCATCCATGAGTTCACTACGGATA
ATGGACTCCATGTCACATTCCAAGCTCCCATTGAACATGTCCAGGTCCAAGTCGCTGGGGAACTTCTCAT
GGCCCATGACGGGCAGGTTTGCACTAGTTGAGTACAAGGAGGAGCCTGAGAGAGAGTCCGAGAGGGTTTG
CATAGACTGGCTGACAGGAGACTGCTGCTGGTGTTTGGCTGACCCAAGGCTGCTGGACTCACTCAAGCCC
ATGTTGCTGACAGAATTCGACAAGGCACGGCTGCCACCAAGAGCGCCCTGGGTTTGGTGCTGGTGGTGGA
GCAAGTTCTGATTGACCAAACTTCCCTGGTTAGGCTGGGCAGCAAAGGACATCATCGGATCATTGCGAAG
CATCACGTTCCGGCGGGAATTCTGGGCA
