>Addgene plasmid #8350 | HA-FOXO3A S315A | addgene partial sequence | sequence record 17773 | 8350 with FOXOend 5'-AATGAGGGAACTGGCAAGAG
TGATGGGGGGAAGAGCGGAAAAGCCCCCCGGCGGCGGGCTGTCTCCATGGACAATAGCAACAAGTATACC
AAGAGCCGTGGCCGCGCAGCCAAGAAGAAGGCAGCCCTGCAGACAGCCCCCGAATCAGCTGACGACAGTC
CCTCCCAGCTCTCCAAGTGGCCTGGCAGCCCCACGTCACGCAGCAGTGATGAGCTGGATGCGTGGACGGA
CTTCCGTTCACGCACCAATGCTAACGCCAGCACAGTCAGTGGCCGCCTGTCGCCCATCATGGCAAGCACA
GAGTTGGATGAAGTCCAGGACGATGATGCGCCTCTCTCGCCCATGCTCTACAGCAGCTCAGCCAGCCTGT
CACCTTCAGTAAGCAAGCCGTGCACGGTGGAACTGCCACGGCTGACTGATATGGCAGGCACCATGAATCT
GAATGATGGGCTGACTGAAAACCTCATGGACGACCTGCTGGATAACATCACGCTCCCGCCATCCCAGCCA
TCGCCCACTGGGGGACTCATGCAGCGGAGCTCTAGCTTCCCGTATACCACCAAGGGCTCGGGCCTGGGCT
CCCCAACCAGCTCCTTTAACAGCACGGTGTTCGGACCTTCATCTCTGAACTCCCTACGCCAGTCTCCCAT
GCAGACCATCCAAGAGAACAAGCCAGCTACCTTCTCTTCCATGTCACACTATGGTAACCAGACACTCCAG
GACCTGCTCACTTCGGA
