>Addgene plasmid #8350 | HA-FOXO3A S315A | addgene partial sequence | sequence record 17774 | 8350 with SV40pro-F
TGAAGAGGCTTTTTTGGAGGAGATCTAAGCTTGCCGCCACCATGTATGATGTTCCTGATTATGCTAGCCT
CCCGGGGAATTCGGCAGAGGCACCGGCTTCCCCGGCCCCGCTCTCTCCGCTCGAAGTGGAGCTGGACCCG
GAGTTCGAGCCCCAGAGCCGTCCGCGATCCTGTACGTGGCCCCTGCAAAGGCCGGAGCTCCAAGCGAGCC
CTGCCAAGCCCTCGGGGGAGACGGCCGCTGACTCCATGATCCCCGAGGAGGAGGACGATGAAGACGACGA
GGACGGCGGGGGACGGGCCGGCTCGGCCATGGCGATCGGCGGCGGCGGCGGGAGCGGCACGCTGGGCTCC
GGGCTGCTCCTTGAGGACTCGGCCCGGGTGCTGGCACCCGGAGGGCAAGACCCCGGGTCTGGGCCAGCCA
CCGCGGCGGGCGGGCTGAGCGGGGGTACACAGGCGCTGCTGCAGCCTCAGCAACCGCTGCCACCGCCGCA
GCCGGGGGCGGCTGGGGGCTCCGGGCAGCCGAGGAAATGTTCGTCGCGGCGGAACGCCTGGGGAAACCTG
TCCTACGCGGACCTGATCACCCGCGCCATCGAGAGCTCCCCGGACAAACGGCTCACTCTGTCCCAGATCT
ACGAGTGGATGGTGCGTTGCGTGCCCTACTTCAAGGATAAGGGCGA
