>Addgene plasmid #8350 | HA-FOXO3A S315A | addgene partial sequence | sequence record 17775 | SV40pro-F 5'-TATTTATGCAGAGGCCGAGG-3'
AGAGGCTTTTTTGGAGGAGATCTAAGCTTGCCGCCACCATGTATGATGTTCCTGATTATGCTAGCCTCCC
GGGGAATTCGGCAGAGGCACCGGCTTCCCCGGCCCCGCTCTCTCCGCTCGAAGTGGAGCTGGACCCGGAG
TTCGAGCCCCAGAGCCGTCCGCGATCCTGTACGTGGCCCCTGCAAAGGCCGGAGCTCCAAGCGAGCCCTG
CCAAGCCCTCGGGGGAGACGGCCGCTGACTCCATGATCCCCGAGGAGGAGGACGATGAAGACGACGAGGA
CGGCGGGGGACGGGCCGGCTCGGCCATGGCGATCGGCGGCGGCGGCGGGAGCGGCACGCTGGGCTCCGGG
CTGCTCCTTGAGGACTCGGCCCGGGTGCTGGCACCCGGAGGGCAAGACCCCGGGTCTGGGCCAGCCACCG
CGGCGGGCGGGCTGAGCGGGGGTACACAGGCGCTGCTGCAGCCTCAGCAACCGCTGCCACCGCCGCAGCC
GGGGGCGGCTGGGGGCTCCGGGCCGCCGAGGAAATGTTCGTCGCGGCGGAACGCCTGGGGAAACCTGTCC
TACGCGGACCTGATCTCCCGCGCCATCGAGAGCTCCCCGGACAATCGGCTCACTCTGTCCCAGATCTACT
AGTGGATGGTGCGTTGCGTGCCCTACTTCAAGGAT
